Addgene plasmid #87477: NI-4
Purpose: For library amplification of fragment NI-4
Depositing lab: Steve Pollard. Depositing organization: University of Edinburgh. Publication: STAR: a simple TAL effector assembly reaction using isothermal assembly. Gogolok S, Garcia-Diaz C, Pollard SM. Sci Rep. 2016 Sep 12;6:33209. doi: 10.1038/srep33209. PubMed 27615025.
Backbone
  Vector backbone: pMA-T
  Backbone manufacturer: Life Technologies
  Vector type: TALEN, Synthetic Biology ; TALE DBD library preparation
Growth in bacteria
  Bacterial resistance: Ampicillin, 100 μg/mL
  Growth temperature: 37°C
  Growth strain: DH5alpha
  Copy number: High Copy
Gene/Insert
  Gene/Insert name: NI-4
  Species: Synthetic
  Cloning method: Unknown
Terms and licenses: Academic/Nonprofit Terms; Industry Terms: Not Available to Industry
How to cite: NI-4 was a gift from Steve Pollard (Addgene plasmid # 87477 ; http://n2t.net/addgene:87477 ; RRID:Addgene_87477)
