[The description below was written by a language model from this plasmid's Addgene catalogue record and pLannotate feature annotations shown in this document.]
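Description:
NI-4 is a small (about 2.7 kb) bacterial storage and template plasmid built on the pMA-T backbone, a commercial gene-synthesis carrier vector. It belongs to a parts set for TAL effector (TALE) DNA-binding domain library preparation, used in an isothermal-assembly method for building custom TALE arrays. It is maintained in E. coli as a high-copy plasmid through a ColE1/pUC-type origin of replication and is selected with ampicillin, via a β-lactamase (AmpR) gene driven by its native bla promoter.

The payload is a synthetic fragment called NI-4. In TALE nomenclature, NI usually denotes the repeat-variable diresidue that specifies adenine recognition, and the "4" presumably refers to a position or fragment class in the assembly scheme, though the record does not define either. The automated annotation does not label the insert. It most likely sits in the unannotated stretch of roughly 450 bp between the T7 promoter and the short lacI-like fragment, but this is inferred from the gap in the feature table, not from an explicit annotation. The other hits (partial M13 origin, lacZα fragment, T7 promoter, and very short lacI and RSF origin matches) are backbone remnants or incidental matches and do not appear to form a functional expression cassette. Nothing suggests the fragment is meant to be expressed from this plasmid.

The stated purpose is library amplification of the NI-4 fragment: the plasmid serves as a sequence-verified template from which the module is amplified for downstream assembly of TALE DNA-binding domains, such as those used in TALENs or other designer TALE fusions. The cloning method is recorded as unknown.
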