Features (pLannotate 1.2.2; 8 found; start..end, strand, type, name):
      3..134     -  rep_origin     M13 ori (fragment): M13 bacteriophage origin of replication; arrow indicates direction of (+) strand synthesis
    155..311     -  CDS            lacZα (fragment): LacZα fragment of β-galactosidase; lacZ fragment
    320..338     +  promoter       T7 promoter: promoter for bacteriophage T7 RNA polymerase
    792..839     -  CDS            lacI (fragment): lac repressor; lacI; The lac repressor binds to the lac operator to inhibit transcription in E. coli. This inhibition can be relieved by adding lactose or isopropyl-β-D-thiogalactopyranoside (IPTG).
    876..916     -  rep_origin     RSF ori (fragment): Plasmids containing the RSF 1030 origin of replication can be propagated in E. coli cells that contain additional plasmids with compatible origins.
    994..1582    -  rep_origin     ori: high-copy-number ColE1/pMB1/pBR322/pUC origin of replication
   1753..2613    -  CDS            AmpR: β-lactamase; bla; confers resistance to ampicillin, carbenicillin, and related antibiotics
   2614..2718    -  promoter       AmpR promoter: bla
>Addgene plasmid #87477 | NI-4 | addgene full sequence | sequence record 174658 | Addgene NGS Result
CTAAATTGTAAGCGTTAATATTTTGTTAAAATTCGCGTTAAATTTTTGTTAAATCAGCTCATTTTTTAAC
CAATAGGCCGAAATCGGCAAAATCCCTTATAAATCAAAAGAATAGACCGAGATAGGGTTGAGTGGCCGCT
ACAGGGCGCTCCCATTCGCCATTCAGGCTGCGCAACTGTTGGGAAGGGCGTTTCGGTGCGGGCCTCTTCG
CTATTACGCCAGCTGGCGAAAGGGGGATGTGCTGCAAGGCGATTAAGTTGGGTAACGCCAGGGTTTTCCC
AGTCACGACGTTGTAAAACGACGGCCAGTGAGCGCGACGTAATACGACTCACTATAGGGCGAATTGGCGG
AAGGCCGTCAAGGCCACGTGTCTTGTCCAGAGCTCGTATCCTGCAGTTAACCCCAGCTCAAGTGGTAGCA
ATCGCGTCGAACATTGGGGGAAAGCAAGCCCTGGAAACCGTGCAAAGGTTGTTGCCGGTCTTGTGCCAAG
ATCATGGGCTTCAGACTCGAACAAGCGGGCGCTGCTCGACGCACTGGCCGAAGCCATGCTGGCGGAGTCG
AGAATCATAGCACTTCGGTGCCGAGAGCCGACGACGACTGGCGCTCATTTCGAGTCTGACTGGGAATGCC
CGCAGCTTCAGGCAGGCGCTGCTCGCCTACCGCCAGCAGAGTCCAATGGATCTCGAGGAATTCACTCCTC
AGGTGCAGGCTGCCTATCAGGAGTCCCATTGTGCTGGCGCGCTGCAGGATACGGTACCTGGAGCACAAGA
CTGGCCTCATGGGCCTTCCGCTCACTGCCCGCTTTCCAGTCGGGAAACCTGTCGTGCCAGCTGCATTAAC
ATGGTCATAGCTGTTTCCTTGCGTATTGGGCGCTCTCCGCTTCCTCGCTCACTGACTCGCTGCGCTCGGT
CGTTCGGGTAAAGCCTGGGGTGCCTAATGAGCAAAAGGCCAGCAAAAGGCCAGGAACCGTAAAAAGGCCG
CGTTGCTGGCGTTTTTCCATAGGCTCCGCCCCCCTGACGAGCATCACAAAAATCGACGCTCAAGTCAGAG
GTGGCGAAACCCGACAGGACTATAAAGATACCAGGCGTTTCCCCCTGGAAGCTCCCTCGTGCGCTCTCCT
GTTCCGACCCTGCCGCTTACCGGATACCTGTCCGCCTTTCTCCCTTCGGGAAGCGTGGCGCTTTCTCATA
GCTCACGCTGTAGGTATCTCAGTTCGGTGTAGGTCGTTCGCTCCAAGCTGGGCTGTGTGCACGAACCCCC
CGTTCAGCCCGACCGCTGCGCCTTATCCGGTAACTATCGTCTTGAGTCCAACCCGGTAAGACACGACTTA
TCGCCACTGGCAGCAGCCACTGGTAACAGGATTAGCAGAGCGAGGTATGTAGGCGGTGCTACAGAGTTCT
TGAAGTGGTGGCCTAACTACGGCTACACTAGAAGAACAGTATTTGGTATCTGCGCTCTGCTGAAGCCAGT
TACCTTCGGAAAAAGAGTTGGTAGCTCTTGATCCGGCAAACAAACCACCGCTGGTAGCGGTGGTTTTTTT
GTTTGCAAGCAGCAGATTACGCGCAGAAAAAAAGGATCTCAAGAAGATCCTTTGATCTTTTCTACGGGGT
CTGACGCTCAGTGGAACGAAAACTCACGTTAAGGGATTTTGGTCATGAGATTATCAAAAAGGATCTTCAC
CTAGATCCTTTTAAATTAAAAATGAAGTTTTAAATCAATCTAAAGTATATATGAGTAAACTTGGTCTGAC
AGTTACCAATGCTTAATCAGTGAGGCACCTATCTCAGCGATCTGTCTATTTCGTTCATCCATAGTTGCCT
GACTCCCCGTCGTGTAGATAACTACGATACGGGAGGGCTTACCATCTGGCCCCAGTGCTGCAATGATACC
GCGAGAACCACGCTCACCGGCTCCAGATTTATCAGCAATAAACCAGCCAGCCGGAAGGGCCGAGCGCAGA
AGTGGTCCTGCAACTTTATCCGCCTCCATCCAGTCTATTAATTGTTGCCGGGAAGCTAGAGTAAGTAGTT
CGCCAGTTAATAGTTTGCGCAACGTTGTTGCCATTGCTACAGGCATCGTGGTGTCACGCTCGTCGTTTGG
TATGGCTTCATTCAGCTCCGGTTCCCAACGATCAAGGCGAGTTACATGATCCCCCATGTTGTGCAAAAAA
GCGGTTAGCTCCTTCGGTCCTCCGATCGTTGTCAGAAGTAAGTTGGCCGCAGTGTTATCACTCATGGTTA
TGGCAGCACTGCATAATTCTCTTACTGTCATGCCATCCGTAAGATGCTTTTCTGTGACTGGTGAGTACTC
AACCAAGTCATTCTGAGAATAGTGTATGCGGCGACCGAGTTGCTCTTGCCCGGCGTCAATACGGGATAAT
ACCGCGCCACATAGCAGAACTTTAAAAGTGCTCATCATTGGAAAACGTTCTTCGGGGCGAAAACTCTCAA
GGATCTTACCGCTGTTGAGATCCAGTTCGATGTAACCCACTCGTGCACCCAACTGATCTTCAGCATCTTT
TACTTTCACCAGCGTTTCTGGGTGAGCAAAAACAGGAAGGCAAAATGCCGCAAAAAAGGGAATAAGGGCG
ACACGGAAATGTTGAATACTCATACTCTTCCTTTTTCAATATTATTGAAGCATTTATCAGGGTTATTGTC
TCATGAGCGGATACATATTTGAATGTATTTAGAAAAATAAACAAATAGGGGTTCCGCGCACATTTCCCCG
AAAAGTGCCAC
