>Addgene plasmid #87477 | NI-4 | depositor partial sequence | sequence record 170604 | NI-4 RVD flanked by BciVI sites
GTATCCTGCAGTTAACCCCAGCTCAAGTGGTAGCAATCGCGTCGAACATTGGGGGAAAGCAAGCCCTGGA
AACCGTGCAAAGGTTGTTGCCGGTCTTGTGCCAAGATCATGGGCTTCAGACTCGAACAAGCGGGCGCTGC
TCGACGCACTGGCCGAAGCCATGCTGGCGGAGTCGAGAATCATAGCACTTCGGTGCCGAGAGCCGACGAC
GACTGGCGCTCATTTCGAGTCTGACTGGGAATGCCCGCAGCTTCAGGCAGGCGCTGCTCGCCTACCGCCA
GCAGAGTCCAATGGATCTCGAGGAATTCACTCCTCAGGTGCAGGCTGCCTATCAGGAGTCCCATTGTGCT
GGCGCGCTGCAGGATAC
